>Addgene plasmid #145864 | pAc5.1C-Fluc-CG17271_A | depositor full sequence | sequence record 288309 | Full Sequence
CTTCAAGGAATTAATTCTATATTCTAAAAACACAAATGATACTTCTAAAAAAAATCATGAATGGCATCAA
CTCTGAATCAAATCTTTGCAGATGCACCTACTTCTCATTTCCACTGTCACATCATTTTTCCAGATCTCGC
TGCCTGTTATGTGGCCCACAAACCAAGACACGTTTTATGGCCATTAAAGCTGGCTGATCGTCGCCAAACA
CCAAATACATATCAATATGTACATTCGAGAAAGAAGCGATCAAAGAAGCGTCTTCGGGCGAGTAGGAGAA
TGCGGAGGAGAAGGAGAACGAGCTGATCTAGTATCTCTCCACAATCCAATGCCAACTGACCAACTGGCCA
TATTCGGAGCAATTTGAAGCCAATTTCCATCGCCTGGCGATCGCTCCATTCTTGGCTATATGTTTTTCAC
CGTTCCCGGGGCCATTTTCAAAGACTCGTCGGTAAGATAAGATTGTGTCACTCGCTGTCTCTCTTCATTT
GTCGAAGAATGCTGAGGAATTTCGCGATGACGTCGGCGAGTATTTTGAAGAATGAGAATAATTTGTATTT
ATACGAAAATCAGTTAGTGGAATTTTCTACAAAAACATGTTATCTATAGATAATTTTGTTGCAAAATATG
TTGACTATGACAAAGATTGTATGTATATACCTTTAATGTATTCTCATTTTCTTATGTATTTATAATGGCA
ATGATGATACTGATGATATTTTAAGATGATGCCAGACCACAGGCTGATTTCTGCGTCTTTTGCCGAACGC
AGTGCATGTGCGGTTGTTGTTTTTTGGAATAGTTTCAATTTTCGGACTGTCCGCTTTGATTTCAGTTTCT
TGGCTTATTCAAAAAGCAAAGTAAAGCCAAAAAAGCGAGATGGCAATACCAAATGCGGCAAAACGGTAGT
GGAAGGAAAGGGGTGCGGGGCAGCGGAAGGAAGGGTGGGGCGGGGCGTGGCGGGGTCTGTGGCTGGGCGC
GACGTCACCGACGTTGGAGCCACTCCTTTGACCATGTGTGCGTGTGTGTATTATTCGTGTCTCGCCACTC
GCCGGTTGTTTTTTTCTTTTTATCTCGCTCTCTCTAGCGCCATCTCGTACGCATGCTCAACGCACCGCAT
GTTGCCGTGTCCTTTATGCGTCATTTTGGCTCGAAATAGGCAATTATTTAAACAAAGATTAGTCAACGAA
AACGCTAAAATAAATAAGTCTACAATATGGTTACTTATTGCCATGTGTGTGCAGCCAACGATAGCAACAA
AAGCAACAACACAGTGGCTTTCCCTCTTTCACTTTTTGTTTGCAAGCGCGTGCGAGCAAGACGGCACGAC
CGGCAAACGCAATTACGCTGACAAAGAGCAGACGAAGTTTTGGCCGAAAAACATCAAGGCGCCTGATACG
AATGCATTTGCAATAACAATTGCGATATTTAATATTGTTTATGAAGCTGTTTGACTTCAAAACACACAAA
AAAAAAAATAAAACAAATTATTTGAAAGAGAATTAGGAATCGGACAGCTTATCGTTACGGGCTAACAGCA
CACCGAGACGAAATAGCTTACCTGACGTCACAGCCTCTGGAAGAACTGCCGCCAAGCAGAGAGAGAGAGA
AAAAGAGGGAGAGCAGCTTAGACCGCATGTGCTTGTGTGTGAGGCGTCTCTCTCTTCGTCTCCTGTTTGC
GCAAACGCATAGACTGCACTGAGAAAATCGATTACCTATTTTTTATGAATGAATATTTGCACTATTACTA
TTCAAAACTATTAAGATAGCAATCACATTCAATAGCCAAATACTATACCACCTGAGCGATGCAACGAAAT
GATCAATTTGAGCAAAAATGCTGCATATTTAGGACGGCATCATTATAGAAATGCTTCTTGCTGTGTACTT
TTCTCTCGTCTGGCAGCTGTTTCGCCGTTATTGTTAAAACCGGCTTAAGTTAGGTGTGTTTTCTACGACT
AGTGATGCCCCTACTAGAAGATGTGTGTTGCACAAATGTCCCTGAATAACCAATTTGAAGTGCAGATAGC
AGTAAACGTAAGCTAATATGAATATTATTTAACTGTAATGTTTTAATATCGCTGGACATTACTAATAAAC
CCACTATAAACACATGTACATATGTATGTTTTGGCATACAATGAGTAGTTGGGGAAAAAATGTGTAAAAG
CACCGTGACCATCACAGCATAAAGATAACCAGCTGAAGTATCGAATATGAGTAACCCCCAAATTGAATCA
CATGCCGCAACTGATAGGACCCATGGAAGTACACTCTTCATGGCGATATACAAGACACACACAAGCACGA
ACACCCAGTTGCGGAGGAAATTCTCCGTAAATGAAAACCCAATCGGCGAACAATTCATACCCATATATGG
TAAAAGTTTTGAACGCGACTTGAGAGCGGAGAGCATTGCGGCTGATAAGGTTTTAGCGCTAAGCGGGCTT
TATAAAACGGGCTGCGGGACCAGTTTTCATATCACTACCGTTTGAGTTCTTGTGCTGTGTGGATACTCCT
CCCGACACAAAGCCGCTCCATCAGCCAGCAGTCGTCTAATCCAGAGACCCCGGATCGGGGTACCAACATG
GCCGAAGACGCCAAAAACATAAAGAAAGGCCCGGCACCATTCTATCCACTAGAGGATGGAACCGCTGGAG
AGCAACTGCATAAGGCTATGAAGAGATACGCCCTGGTTCCTGGAACAATTGCTTTTACAGATGCACATAT
CGAGGTGAACATCACGTACGCGGAATACTTCGAAATGTCCGTTCGGTTGGCAGAAGCTATGAAACGATAT
GGGCTGAATACAAATCACAGAATCGTCGTATGCAGTGAAAACTCTCTTCAATTCTTTATGCCGGTGTTGG
GCGCGTTATTTATCGGAGTTGCAGTTGCGCCCGCGAACGACATTTATAATGAACGTGAATTGCTCAACAG
TATGAACATTTCGCAGCCTACCGTAGTGTTTGTTTCCAAAAAGGGGTTGCAAAAAATTTTGAACGTGCAA
AAAAAATTACCAATAATCCAGAAAATTATTATCATGGATTCTAAAACGGATTACCAGGGATTTCAGTCGA
TGTACACGTTCGTCACATCTCATCTACCTCCCGGTTTTAATGAATACGATTTTGTACCAGAGTCCTTTGA
TCGTGACAAAACAATTGCACTGATAATGAACTCCTCTGGATCTACTGGGTTACCTAAGGGTGTGGCCCTT
CCGCATAGAACTGCCTGCGTCAGATTCTCGCATGCCAGAGATCCTATTTTTGGCAATCAAATCATTCCGG
ATACTGCGATTTTAAGTGTTGTTCCATTCCATCACGGTTTTGGAATGTTTACTACACTCGGATATTTGAT
ATGTGGATTTCGAGTCGTCTTAATGTATAGATTTGAAGAAGAGCTGTTTTTACGATCCCTTCAGGATTAC
AAAATTCAAAGTGCGTTGCTAGTACCAACCCTATTTTCATTCTTCGCCAAAAGCACTCTGATTGACAAAT
ACGATTTATCTAATTTACACGAAATTGCTTCTGGGGGCGCACCTCTTTCGAAAGAAGTCGGGGAAGCGGT
TGCAAAACGCTTCCATCTTCCAGGGATACGACAAGGATATGGGCTCACTGAGACTACATCAGCTATTCTG
ATTACACCCGAGGGGGATGATAAACCGGGCGCGGTCGGTAAAGTTGTTCCATTTTTTGAAGCGAAGGTTG
TGGATCTGGATACCGGGAAAACGCTGGGCGTTAATCAGAGAGGCGAATTATGTGTCAGAGGACCTATGAT
TATGTCCGGTTATGTAAACAATCCGGAAGCGACCAACGCCTTGATTGACAAGGATGGATGGCTACATTCT
GGAGACATAGCTTACTGGGACGAAGACGAACACTTCTTCATAGTTGACCGCTTGAAGTCTTTAATTAAAT
ACAAAGGGTATCAGGTGGCCCCCGCTGAATTGGAATCGATATTGTTACAACACCCCAACATCTTCGACGC
GGGCGTGGCAGGTCTTCCCGACGATGACGCCGGTGAACTTCCCGCCGCCGTTGTTGTTTTGGAGCACGGA
AAGACGATGACGGAAAAAGAGATCGTGGATTACGTCGCCAGTCAAGTAACAACCGCGAAAAAGTTGCGCG
GAGGAGTTGTGTTTGTGGACGAAGTACCGAAAGGTCTTACCGGAAAACTCGACGCAAGAAAAATCAGAGA
GATCCTCATAAAGGCCAAGAAGGGCGGAAAGTCCAAATTGTAAGAATTCGTAGTCACCCAGATGCGTTCA
GTTTACATACATAAAACCATGTCCTCGTCCCGCGCTCTGTGACGTGCAACACATACTCCTGTTTCTGCCC
AAAACACCCTGAAATTACGTTGACCTCGTCGACGATTTTAGCGCACTTCTTAGATAAATTTGAATGAAAT
TTACTTAACATGCTGCAAGCATTCCAATCGGAGAACTTCATTGAACAAATTGTAACTAAACGTCCTTCTG
AGAACTCTTTTTTCAAAAGATTCGCATTTTCGAATATTATTTCTCACGAATCTCTCGAGTGGGTTGTGCA
ATTCCAGCCGCCTTGTTTCGTTTTGTTTTCGATTGTCATAATTTTAGTTACTTTTCGATATGAACTAATT
TTTAAGCGCGACTTTAGAGCAGCAAAAAAAACAGACTGATTGTGTAAACGTTTGTTTTGTACAAAAAGAA
AATGAAACTATGCAAAAAAATAAGCGAAGAAAACCCCGTCTTTTTAAACTGAAACCTACTATATAGACGC
ATGCAAATCTCTGTAAGTAAAGCCGAATTAGCGAATAAAGTCAACTTCAAATCACACGTCGACCGATGCC
CTTGAGAGCCTTCAACCCAGTCAGCTCCTTCCGGTGGGCGCGGGGCATGACTATCGTCGCCGCACTTATG
ACTGTCTTCTTTATCATGCAACTCGTAGGACAGGTGCCGGCAGCGCTCTGGGTCATTTTCGGCGAGGACC
GCTTTCGCTGGAGCGCGACGATGATCGGCCTGTCGCTTGCGGTATTCGGAATCTTGCACGCCCTCGCTCA
AGCCTTCGTCACTGGTCCCGCCACCAAACGTTTCGGCGAGAAGCAGGCCATTATCGCCGGCATGGCGGCC
GACGCGCTGGGCTACGTCTTGCTGGCGTTCGCGACGCGAGGCTGGATGGCCTTCCCCATTATGATTCTTC
TCGCTTCCGGCGGCATCGGGATGCCCGCGTTGCAGGCCATGCTGTCCAGGCAGGTAGATGACGACCATCA
GGGACAGCTTCAAGGATCGCTCGCGGCTCTTACCAGCCAGCAAAAGGCCAGGAACCGTAAAAAGGCCGCG
TTGCTGGCGTTTTTCCATAGGCTCCGCCCCCCTGACGAGCATCACAAAAATCGACGCTCAAGTCAGAGGT
GGCGAAACCCGACAGGACTATAAAGATACCAGGCGTTTCCCCCTGGAAGCTCCCTCGTGCGCTCTCCTGT
TCCGACCCTGCCGCTTACCGGATACCTGTCCGCCTTTCTCCCTTCGGGAAGCGTGGCGCTTTCTCAATGC
TCACGCTGTAGGTATCTCAGTTCGGTGTAGGTCGTTCGCTCCAAGCTGGGCTGTGTGCACGAACCCCCCG
TTCAGCCCGACCGCTGCGCCTTATCCGGTAACTATCGTCTTGAGTCCAACCCGGTAAGACACGACTTATC
GCCACTGGCAGCAGCCACTGGTAACAGGATTAGCAGAGCGAGGTATGTAGGCGGTGCTACAGAGTTCTTG
AAGTGGTGGCCTAACTACGGCTACACTAGAAGGACAGTATTTGGTATCTGCGCTCTGCTGAAGCCAGTTA
CCTTCGGAAAAAGAGTTGGTAGCTCTTGATCCGGCAAACAAACCACCGCTGGTAGCGGTGGTTTTTTTGT
TTGCAAGCAGCAGATTACGCGCAGAAAAAAAGGATCTCAAGAAGATCCTTTGATCTTTTCTACGGGGTCT
GACGCTCAGTGGAACGAAAACTCACGTTAAGGGATTTTGGTCATGAGATTATCAAAAAGGATCTTCACCT
AGATCCTTTTAAATTAAAAATGAAGTTTTAAATCAATCTAAAGTATATATGAGTAAACTTGGTCTGACAG
TTACCAATGCTTAATCAGTGAGGCACCTATCTCAGCGATCTGTCTATTTCGTTCATCCATAGTTGCCTGA
CTCCCCGTCGTGTAGATAACTACGATACGGGAGGGCTTACCATCTGGCCCCAGTGCTGCAATGATACCGC
GAGACCCACGCTCACCGGCTCCAGATTTATCAGCAATAAACCAGCCAGCCGGAAGGGCCGAGCGCAGAAG
TGGTCCTGCAACTTTATCCGCCTCCATCCAGTCTATTAATTGTTGCCGGGAAGCTAGAGTAAGTAGTTCG
CCAGTTAATAGTTTGCGCAACGTTGTTGCCATTGCTGCAGGCATCGTGGTGTCACGCTCGTCGTTTGGTA
TGGCTTCATTCAGCTCCGGTTCCCAACGATCAAGGCGAGTTACATGATCCCCCATGTTGTGCAAAAAAGC
GGTTAGCTCCTTCGGTCCTCCGATCGTTGTCAGAAGTAAGTTGGCCGCAGTGTTATCACTCATGGTTATG
GCAGCACTGCATAATTCTCTTACTGTCATGCCATCCGTAAGATGCTTTTCTGTGACTGGTGAGTACTCAA
CCAAGTCATTCTGAGAATAGTGTATGCGGCGACCGAGTTGCTCTTGCCCGGCGTCAACACGGGATAATAC
CGCGCCACATAGCAGAACTTTAAAAGTGCTCATCATTGGAAAACGTTCTTCGGGGCGAAAACTCTCAAGG
ATCTTACCGCTGTTGAGATCCAGTTCGATGTAACCCACTCGTGCACCCAACTGATCTTCAGCATCTTTTA
CTTTCACCAGCGTTTCTGGGTGAGCAAAAACAGGAAGGCAAAATGCCGCAAAAAAGGGAATAAGGGCGAC
ACGGAAATGTTGAATACTCATACTCTTCCTTTTTCAATATTATTGAAGCATTTATCAGGGTTATTGTCTC
ATGAGCGGATACATATTTGAATGTATTTAGAAAAATAAACAAATAGGGGTTCCGCGCACATTTCCCCGAA
AAGTGCCACCTGACGTCTAAGAAACCATTATTATCATGACATTAACCTATAAAAATAGGCGTATCACGAG
CCCTTTCGT
Features (pLannotate 1.2.2; 7 found; start..end, strand, type, name):
     56..2568    +  promoter       Ac5 promoter: Drosophila melanogaster actin 5C promoter
   2594..4243    +  CDS            luciferase: firefly luciferase; luc
   4563..4579    -  misc_feature   pause site (fragment): RNA polymerase II transcriptional pause signal from the human α2 globin gene
   4817..5288    +  CDS            TcR (fragment): tetracycline efflux protein; tet; confers resistance to tetracycline
   5332..5920    -  rep_origin     ori: high-copy-number ColE1/pMB1/pBR322/pUC origin of replication
   6091..6951    -  CDS            AmpR: β-lactamase; bla; confers resistance to ampicillin, carbenicillin, and related antibiotics
   6952..7056    -  promoter       AmpR promoter: bla
