[The description below was written by a language model from this plasmid's Addgene catalogue record and pLannotate feature annotations shown in this document.]
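Description:
pAc5.1C-Fluc-CG17271_A is a 7,149-nt insect expression plasmid that carries a firefly luciferase reporter linked to the 3′ untranslated region of the Drosophila melanogaster gene CG17271. The catalogue lists the backbone as unknown, although the name and the annotated parts point to a pAc5.1-type vector. A roughly 2.5 kb Drosophila actin 5C (Ac5) promoter, which drives strong constitutive transcription in fly cells, sits directly upstream of the full-length firefly luciferase coding sequence. The CG17271 3′UTR insert is not annotated in the feature table. The unannotated stretch immediately downstream of the luciferase stop codon is where it would be expected, but its boundaries and the meaning of the "_A" suffix are not stated. No polyadenylation signal is annotated either; only a short fragment resembling the human α2-globin RNA polymerase II pause site is detected in this region.

For propagation in E. coli the plasmid has a ColE1/pUC-type origin and a β-lactamase gene under its own bla promoter, which gives ampicillin selection. The catalogue nevertheless describes it as low copy, in contrast to the high-copy label on the origin annotation. A partial tetracycline efflux gene fragment is also present, probably a non-functional backbone remnant. No selectable marker for insect cells is annotated, so the construct appears suited to transient transfection.

Placing a 3′UTR behind a luciferase open reading frame makes reporter output depend on regulatory elements in that UTR. Constructs like this are typically used in cultured Drosophila cells to measure post-transcriptional control such as effects on mRNA stability or translation, although the record states only insect expression of the CG17271 3′UTR. The deposited sequence may be theoretical rather than fully verified.
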