Addgene plasmid #145864: pAc5.1C-Fluc-CG17271_A
Purpose: Insect Expression of CG17271-3UTR
Depositing lab: Elisa Izaurralde. Depositing organization: Max Planck Institute for Developmental Biology.
Backbone
  Vector backbone: Unknown
  Vector type: Insect Expression
Growth in bacteria
  Bacterial resistance: Ampicillin, 100 μg/mL
  Growth temperature: 37°C
  Growth strain: DH5alpha
  Copy number: Low Copy
Gene/Insert
  Gene/Insert name: CG17271-3UTR
  Species: D. melanogaster (fly)
  Entrez Gene: CG17271 (a.k.a. Dmel_CG17271, Dmel\CG17271)
  Cloning method: Unknown
Terms and licenses: Academic/Nonprofit Terms; Industry Terms: Not Available to Industry
Depositor comments: Plasmids from this collection were made available to the research community and donated after the lab closed. Please note that the sequence provided by the depositing laboratory may be theoretical/predicted or based on Sanger sequencing results. There may be discrepancies between sequencing results obtained by Addgene and the depositor sequence. If an Addgene verified sequence is not available, please contact before placing your order to request that our lab fully sequence the plasmid.
How to cite: pAc5.1C-Fluc-CG17271_A was a gift from Elisa Izaurralde (Addgene plasmid # 145864 ; http://n2t.net/addgene:145864 ; RRID:Addgene_145864)
